>Addgene plasmid #65935 | pTac-C-luci | depositor partial sequence | sequence record 112107 | riboswitch region
TGATAAGATAGGGGTGATACCAGCATCGTCTTGATGCCCTTGGCAGCACCAAGGGACAACAAGATG
