>Addgene plasmid #65935 | pTac-C-luci | addgene partial sequence | sequence record 115904 | M13-Rev 5'-CAGGAAACAGCTATGACC-3'
GGTGTGCGGTTACAATTTGGACTTTCCGCCCTTCTTGGCCTTTATGAGGATCTCTCTGATTTTTCTTGCG
TCGAGTTTTCCGGTAAGACCTTTCGGTACTTCGTCCACAAACACAACTCCTCCGCGCAACTTTTTCGCGG
TTGTTACTTGACTGGCGACGTAATCCACGATCTCTTTTTCCGTCATCGTCTTTCCGTGCTCCAAAACAAC
AACGGCGGCGGGAAGTTCACCGGCGTCATCGTCGGGAAGACCTGCCACGCCCGCGTCGAAGATGTTGGGG
TGTTGTAACAATATCGATTCCAATTCAGCGGGGGCCACCTGATATCCTTTGTATTTAATTAAAGACTTCA
AGCGGTCAACTATGAAGAAGTGTTCGTCTTCGTCCCAGTAAGCTATGTCTCCAGAATGTAGCCATCCATC
CTTGTCAATCAAGGCGTTGGTCGCTTCCGGATTGTTTACATAACCGGACATAATCATAGGTCCTCTGACA
CATAATTCGCCTCTCTGATTAACGCCCAGCGTTTTCCCGGTATCCAGATCCACAACCTTCGCTTCAAAAA
ATGGAACAACTTTACCGACCGCGCCCGGTTTATCATCCCCCTCGGGTGTAATCAGAATAGCTGATGTAGT
CTCAGTGAGCCCATATCCTTGTCGTATCCCTGGAAGATGGAAGCGTTTTGCAACCGCTTCCCCGACTTCT
TTCGAAAGAGGTGCGCCCCCAGAAGCAATTTCGTGTAAATTAGATAAATCGTATTTGTCAATCAGAGTGC
TTTTGGCGAAGAATGAAAATAGGGTTGGTACTAGCAAACGCACTTTGAATTTTGTAAATCCTGAAGGGAT
CGTAAAAACAGCTCTTCTTCAAATCTATACATTAAGACGACTCGAAATCCACATATCAAATATCCGGAGT
GTAAGTAAACATTCCAAAAACCGTGATGGAA
