>Addgene plasmid #65935 | pTac-C-luci | addgene partial sequence | sequence record 116886 | M13-F20 5'-TGTAAAACGACGGCCAGT-3'
TTATCATCGGCTCGTATAATGTGTGGGACTCACTATAGGTACCTGATAAGATAGGGGTGATACCAGCATC
GTCTTGATGCCCTTGGCAGCACCAAGGGACAACAAGATGGAAGACGCCAAAAACATAAAGAAAGGCCCGG
CGCCATTCTATCCTCTAGAGGATGGAACCGCTGGAGAGCAACTGCATAAGGCTATGAAGAGATACGCCCT
GGTTCCTGGAACAATTGCTTTTACAGATGCACATATCGAGGTGAACATCACGTACGCGGAATACTTCGAA
ATGTCCGTTCGGTTGGCAGAAGCTATGAAACGATATGGGCTGAATACAAATCACAGAATCGTTGTATGCA
GTGAAAACTCTCTTCAATTCTTTATGCCGGTGTTGGGCGCGTTATTTATCGGAGTTGCAGTTGCGCCCGC
GAACGACATTTATAATGAACGTGAATTGCTCAACAGTATGAACATTTCGCAGCCTACCGTAGTGTTTGTT
TCCAAAAAGGGGTTGCAAAAAATTTTGAACGTGCAAAAAAAATTACCAATAATCCAGAAAATTATTATCA
TGGATTCTAAAACGGATTACCAGGGATTTCAGTCGATGTACACGTTCGTCACATCTCATCTACCTCCCGG
TTTTAATGAATACGATTTTGTACCAGAGTCCTTTGATCGTGACAAAACAATTGCACTGATAATGAATTCC
TCTGGATCTACTGGGTTACCTAAGGGTGTGGCCCTTCCGCATAGAACTGCCTGCGTCAGATTCTCGCATG
CCAGAGATCCTATTTTTGGCAATCAAATCATTCCGGATACTGCGATTTTAAGTGTTGTTCCATTCCATCA
CGGTTTTGGAATGTTTACTACACTCGGATATTTGATATGTGGATTTCGAGTCGTCTTAATGTATAGATTT
GAAGAAGAGCTGTTTTTACGATCCCTTCAGGATTACAAAATTCAAAGTGCGTTGCTAGTACCAACCCTAT
TTTCATTCTTCGCCAAAGCACTCTGATTGACAAATACGATTTATCTAATTACACGAA
