[The description below was written by a language model from this plasmid's Addgene catalogue record.]
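Description:
pTac-C-luci is a bacterial expression plasmid built on the pUC19 backbone (about 3 kb without insert). It is maintained at high copy number in E. coli under ampicillin selection, which on a pUC19-derived vector normally means the pUC-type origin and the beta-lactamase marker, although no feature table is provided to confirm the individual elements. The payload is a luciferase reporter gene of roughly 1.8 kb, listed as synthetic, placed under the control of a synthetic theophylline-responsive riboswitch designated "C". The plasmid name suggests that transcription is driven by a tac promoter, the hybrid trp/lac promoter widely used for strong expression in E. coli, but the record does not state the promoter explicitly. It also does not specify which luciferase is encoded.

Synthetic theophylline riboswitches consist of a theophylline-binding RNA aptamer joined to an expression platform in the 5' untranslated region of the reporter mRNA. Ligand binding changes the RNA fold and so alters expression of the downstream gene, typically by changing access to the ribosome binding site. With luciferase as the readout, light output gives a sensitive, quantitative measure of switch activity with and without theophylline. The construct is associated with a study of a family of synthetic riboswitches reported to act through a kinetic trapping mechanism, and "C" appears to be one member of that series. This makes the plasmid suited to comparing the dynamic range, ligand response and mechanism of related riboswitch variants in bacteria, and it could also serve as a ligand-inducible reporter.
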