Addgene plasmid #65935: pTac-C-luci
Purpose: Theophylline Riboswitch C with luciferase gene
Depositing lab: Justin Gallivan. Depositing organization: Emory University. Publication: A family of synthetic riboswitches adopts a kinetic trapping mechanism. Mishler DM, Gallivan JP. Nucleic Acids Res. 2014 Jun;42(10):6753-61. doi: 10.1093/nar/gku262. Epub 2014 Apr 29. PubMed 24782524.
Backbone
  Vector backbone: pUC19
  Backbone size w/o insert (bp): 3000
  Vector type: Bacterial Expression
Growth in bacteria
  Bacterial resistance: Ampicillin, 100 μg/mL
  Growth temperature: 37°C
  Growth strain: Top10
  Copy number: High Copy
Gene/Insert
  Gene/Insert name: luciferase
  Species: Synthetic
  Insert size (bp): 1800
Terms and licenses: Academic/Nonprofit Terms; Industry Terms: Not Available to Industry
How to cite: pTac-C-luci was a gift from Justin Gallivan (Addgene plasmid # 65935 ; http://n2t.net/addgene:65935 ; RRID:Addgene_65935)
